Addgene plasmid #109550: pME-actn2
Purpose: Multisite gateway vector for 5' tagging with alpha actinin 2
Depositing lab: Rob Parton. Publication: In vivo cell biological screening identifies an endocytic capture mechanism for T-tubule formation. Hall TE, Martel N, Ariotti N, Xiong Z, Lo HP, Ferguson C, Rae J, Lim YW, Parton RG. Nat Commun. 2020 Jul 24;11(1):3711. doi: 10.1038/s41467-020-17486-w. PubMed 32709891.
Backbone
  Vector backbone: pDEST-actc1b-mKate2-ccdb
  Vector type: Zebrafish plasmids
Growth in bacteria
  Bacterial resistance: Kanamycin, 50 μg/mL
  Growth temperature: 37°C
  Growth strain: DH5alpha
  Copy number: High Copy
Gene/Insert
  Gene/Insert name: alpha actinin 2
  Species: D. rerio (zebrafish)
  Mutation: Please see Depositor Comments
  Cloning method: Gateway Cloning
Terms and licenses: Academic/Nonprofit Terms; Industry Terms: Not Available to Industry
Depositor comments: Addgene NGS found R52H, S412T, R500K, S567P, V721A, and E770K amino acid mutations within the alpha actinin 2 translation that should not affect plasmid function
How to cite: pME-actn2 was a gift from Rob Parton (Addgene plasmid # 109550 ; http://n2t.net/addgene:109550 ; RRID:Addgene_109550)
