[The description below was written by a language model from this plasmid's Addgene catalogue record and pLannotate feature annotations shown in this document.]
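Description:
pME-actn2 is a Gateway middle entry clone of about 5.2 kb, made for multisite Gateway assembly of zebrafish expression constructs. It carries the zebrafish alpha actinin 2 coding sequence between attL1 and attL2 recombination sites, so an LR Clonase reaction can transfer the insert into an attR-containing destination vector alongside other entry modules. The stated purpose is 5' tagging with alpha actinin 2, meaning the actinin sequence is placed upstream of a partner element in the final assembled fusion. The automated annotation labels the open reading frame by similarity to mouse Actn2, an F-actin cross-linking and bundling protein, but the catalogue entry gives the species as zebrafish. Sequencing by the repository found six amino acid substitutions in the translation (R52H, S412T, R500K, S567P, V721A and E770K), which the record says should not affect plasmid function.

The plasmid is propagated in E. coli from a high-copy ColE1/pUC-type origin and selected with kanamycin through an aminoglycoside phosphotransferase gene. The rrnB T1 and T2 terminators lie upstream of attL1, where they insulate the insert from read-through transcription, and a T7 promoter sits just beyond attL2, pointing back toward the insert. Short lacI and lacZα fragments are backbone remnants. No eukaryotic promoter is annotated, as expected for an entry clone, so expression depends on the promoter supplied during assembly. The catalogue lists the backbone as a destination vector with actc1b, mKate2 and ccdB elements, but none of these appears in the feature table, which instead looks like a standard entry vector. The associated study concerned in vivo cell biological screening of T-tubule formation.
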