Features (pLannotate 1.2.2; 10 found; start..end, strand, type, name):
      1..100     +  protein_bind   attL1: mutant version of attL; recombination site for the Gateway® LR reaction LR Clonase™
    110..2791    +  CDS            Actn2: ACTN2_MOUSE - Experimental evidence at protein level: Swiss-Prot protein existence level 1. F-actin cross-linking protein which is thought to anchor actin to a variety of intracellular structures. This is a bundling protein (By similarity). From Mus musculus (Mouse).
   2793..2892    -  protein_bind   attL2: mutant version of attL; recombination site for the Gateway® LR reaction LR Clonase™
   2910..2928    -  promoter       T7 promoter: promoter for bacteriophage T7 RNA polymerase
   3062..3871    +  CDS            KanR: aminoglycoside phosphotransferase; aph(3')-Ia; confers resistance to kanamycin in bacteria or G418 (Geneticin®) in eukaryotes
   4018..4606    +  rep_origin     ori: high-copy-number ColE1/pMB1/pBR322/pUC origin of replication
   4789..4881    +  CDS            lacI (fragment): lac repressor; lacI; The lac repressor binds to the lac operator to inhibit transcription in E. coli. This inhibition can be relieved by adding lactose or isopropyl-β-D-thiogalactopyranoside (IPTG).
   4936..4963    -  terminator     rrnB T2 terminator: transcription terminator T2 from the E. coli rrnB gene
   5095..5138    +  terminator     rrnB T1 terminator: Escherichia coli rrnB; transcription terminator T1 from the E. coli rrnB gene
   5185..5221    -  CDS            lacZα (fragment): LacZα fragment of β-galactosidase; lacZ fragment
>Addgene plasmid #109550 | pME-actn2 | addgene full sequence | sequence record 223871 | Addgene NGS Result
CAAATAATGATTTTATTTTGACTGATAGTGACCTGTTCGTTGCAACAAATTGATGAGCAATGCTTTTTTA
TAATGCCAACTTTGTACAAAAAAGCAGGCTGCCACCATGATGAATCAGATCGAGCTTTCAGTGCCTTATG
ATAACGGATATGAAATAGACGAGTACATGATGCAGGAGGATGAATGGGACCGGGATTTACTGCTGGATCC
AGCATGGGAAAAGCAACAAAGGAAGACGTTCACTGCCTGGTGTAACTCTCACCTGAGAAAAGCTGGGACG
CAGATCGAGAACATAGAGGAGGACTTTAGAAATGGCCTCAAACTAATGCTGCTGCTTGAAGTCATCTCAG
GTGAGAGGTTACCCAAGCCTGACAGAGGGAAGATGCGTTTTCACAAGATAGCTAATGTCAATAAAGCCCT
GGATTTCATCACCAGTAAAGGTGTGAAACTGGTCTCCATTGGAGCTGAAGAAATTGTGGATGGTAATGTG
AAAATGACTCTTGGAATGATCTGGACAATCATCCTTCGCTTCGCCATTCAGGATATCTCTGTTGAAGAAA
CTTCGGCCAAAGAAGGACTTCTGCTGTGGTGTCAGAGAAAGACTGCCCCGTACCGAAATGTCAATGTTCA
AAACTTCCATGTCAGCTGGAAGGATGGATTGGCGCTGTGCGCTCTCATCCACAGGCACAGGCCTGACCTC
ATTGACTACGCCAAGCTCAACAAGGATGATCCACTGGGTAATTTAAATCTGGCATTTGACATTGCTGAAA
AACATCTGGACATCCCCAAAATGCTGGATGCAGAGGACATCCTGAGCACCCCTAAACCTGATGAGAGGGC
TATTATGACATACGTGTCCTGCTTTTACCATGCATTTGCTGGAGCTGAGCAGGCTGAAACTGCTGCGAAC
AGGATCTGTAAGGTGCTTGGAGTGAATCAGGAAAATGAGAAGTTGATGGAGGATTATGAAAGGCTGGCTA
GTGAGCTGTTGGAGTGGATCAGACGTACCATTCCTTGGCTGGAGAATCGTGCAGCTGAGAAGACCATGGT
TGAGATGCAGAGGAAGCTGGAAGATTTTCGAGATTACCGCAGGATGCACAAACCACCCAAAGTGCAGGAG
AAATGTCAGCTGGAAATCAGCTTCAACACGCTGCAGACCAAACTCCGCATCAGCAACCGGCCTGCGTTTA
TGCCCTCTGAGGGCAAAATGGTGTCGGACATAGCGAGTGCGTGGCAAGGGCTGGAACAAGCAGAGAAGGG
CTATGAGGAATGGCTGCTGACTGAGATCAGGAGGCTGGAAAGAGTGGAGCATCTAGCTGAGAAATTCAGA
CAGAAAGCTACTAACCATGAGTCCTGGGCTACAGGTAAGGAAGAGATGTTGACCCGGAAGGACTACGAGT
CAGCGTCTCTAATGGAAGTGCGAGCTTTGCTGCGGAAACACGAAGCGTTTGAGAGTGACCTTTCTGCACA
CCAGGACAGAGTTGAGCAGATCGCTGCTATTGCTCAGGAGCTCAATGAGCTGGACTATCATGATGTTGCA
TCCGTGAATCAAAGGTGTCAAAGTATTTGTGACCTCTGGGACCATCTGGGCACGCTCACCCAGAAACGCA
GAGAGGCTTTGGAGAGGACAGAGAAACTTTTGGAGACGGTGGATCAGTTGTTTCTGGAATATGCAAAGAG
ATCTGCACCCTTTAATAACTGGATGGAAGGAGCTATGGAAGACTTGCAGGACATGTTCATTGTGCACACA
ATTGAGGAAGTCCAGACTCTGATAGCTGCTCATGAGCAGTTTAAGGCCACCCTTCCTGAGGCAGATGCAG
AGAGACAGGCGATCCTTGGCATTCAGCAGGAAGTCCTGAAGATCTTCCAGAGTTATGGCATCCGTGGAGA
TCTTACAAATCCCTACAGCACTATTACTGCAGAAGAAATTGCCATCAAATGGGACAAGGTGAAGAAGCTG
GTGCCCCAGCGTGACAGTGCACTGCAGGAGGAGTTAGCGAGACAGCATGCTAACGAAAGACTCAGACGCC
AGTTTGCTGCCCAAGCCAACCTCATCGGACCCTGGATACAGACTAGGATGGAGGAAATTGGTCATTGTTC
TATGGCGATGGGCGGAACTCTGGAGGATCAGATGACCCAACTGAAGCAGTATGAGCATGTGATCGTCAGC
TACAAATCCAACATAGACCGACTTGAGGGAGATCACCAACTCATTCAGGAGTCACTTATCTTTGACAACA
AACACACTAACTACACTATGGAGCATGCTCGCGTTGGCTGGGAGCTCCTATTGACCACGATTGCTCGCAC
AATTAATGAAATCGAGACTCAAATTTTGACCCGTGATGCAAAAGGGATCAGCCAGGAGCAGATGCATGAG
TTCCGGTCCTCTTTCAACCATTTTGATCGGAAGAAGAACGGGGGCATGGATTCTGATGACTTTAGGGCCT
GTCTGATCTCGATGGGTTATGATCTGGGAGAGGTGGAGTTTGCTCGGATCATGATGCTGGTGGATCCAAA
TGCTTCAGGCAATGTGTCGTTCCAGTCCTTCATTGATTTCATGACTAGAGAGACAGCAGACACAGACACA
GCTGAACAGGTCATTGCTTCCTTCAAGATCCTCGCTGCAGACAAGCCGTATATTCTGTCAGATGAGTTGA
GGCGAGAGCTTCCTCCAGACCAGGCCGAGTACTGTATCAGTCGAATGCCTCCTTACTGTGGCCCCGGGGC
CCTGCCTGGAGCCTTGGACTACACCGCCTTCTCCACCGCCCTATATGGAGAAAGTGACCTTGACCCAGCT
TTCTTGTACAAAGTTGGCATTATAAGAAAGCATTGCTTATCAATTTGTTGCAACGAACAGGTCACTATCA
GTCAAAATAAAATCATTATTTGCCATCCAGCTGATATCCCCTATAGTGAGTCGTATTACATGGTCATAGC
TGTTTCCTGGCAGCTCTGGCCCGTGTCTCAAAATCTCTGATGTTACATTGCACAAGATAAAAATATATCA
TCATGAACAATAAAACTGTCTGCTTACATAAACAGTAATACAAGGGGTGTTATGAGCCATATTCAACGGG
AAACGTCGAGGCCGCGATTAAATTCCAACATGGATGCTGATTTATATGGGTATAAATGGGCTCGCGATAA
TGTCGGGCAATCAGGTGCGACAATCTATCGCTTGTATGGGAAGCCCGATGCGCCAGAGTTGTTTCTGAAA
CATGGCAAAGGTAGCGTTGCCAATGATGTTACAGATGAGATGGTCAGACTAAACTGGCTGACGGAATTTA
TGCCTCTTCCGACCATCAAGCATTTTATCCGTACTCCTGATGATGCATGGTTACTCACCACTGCGATCCC
CGGAAAAACAGCATTCCAGGTATTAGAAGAATATCCTGATTCAGGTGAAAATATTGTTGATGCGCTGGCA
GTGTTCCTGCGCCGGTTGCATTCGATTCCTGTTTGTAATTGTCCTTTTAACAGCGATCGCGTATTTCGTC
TCGCTCAGGCGCAATCACGAATGAATAACGGTTTGGTTGATGCGAGTGATTTTGATGACGAGCGTAATGG
CTGGCCTGTTGAACAAGTCTGGAAAGAAATGCATAAACTTTTGCCATTCTCACCGGATTCAGTCGTCACT
CATGGTGATTTCTCACTTGATAACCTTATTTTTGACGAGGGGAAATTAATAGGTTGTATTGATGTTGGAC
GAGTCGGAATCGCAGACCGATACCAGGATCTTGCCATCCTATGGAACTGCCTCGGTGAGTTTTCTCCTTC
ATTACAGAAACGGCTTTTTCAAAAATATGGTATTGATAATCCTGATATGAATAAATTGCAGTTTCATTTG
ATGCTCGATGAGTTTTTCTAATCAGAATTGGTTAATTGGTTGTAACACTGGCAGAGCATTACGCTGACTT
GACGGGACGGCGCAAGCTCATGACCAAAATCCCTTAACGTGAGTTACGCGTCGTTCCACTGAGCGTCAGA
CCCCGTAGAAAAGATCAAAGGATCTTCTTGAGATCCTTTTTTTCTGCGCGTAATCTGCTGCTTGCAAACA
AAAAAACCACCGCTACCAGCGGTGGTTTGTTTGCCGGATCAAGAGCTACCAACTCTTTTTCCGAAGGTAA
CTGGCTTCAGCAGAGCGCAGATACCAAATACTGTTCTTCTAGTGTAGCCGTAGTTAGGCCACCACTTCAA
GAACTCTGTAGCACCGCCTACATACCTCGCTCTGCTAATCCTGTTACCAGTGGCTGCTGCCAGTGGCGAT
AAGTCGTGTCTTACCGGGTTGGACTCAAGACGATAGTTACCGGATAAGGCGCAGCGGTCGGGCTGAACGG
GGGGTTCGTGCACACAGCCCAGCTTGGAGCGAACGACCTACACCGAACTGAGATACCTACAGCGTGAGCT
ATGAGAAAGCGCCACGCTTCCCGAAGGGAGAAAGGCGGACAGGTATCCGGTAAGCGGCAGGGTCGGAACA
GGAGAGCGCACGAGGGAGCTTCCAGGGGGAAACGCCTGGTATCTTTATAGTCCTGTCGGGTTTCGCCACC
TCTGACTTGAGCGTCGATTTTTGTGATGCTCGTCAGGGGGGCGGAGCCTATGGAAAAACGCCAGCAACGC
GGCCTTTTTACGGTTCCTGGCCTTTTGCTGGCCTTTTGCTCACATGTTCTTTCCTGCGTTATCCCCTGAT
TCTGTGGATAACCGTATTACCGCCTTTGAGTGAGCTGATACCGCTCGCCGCAGCCGAACGACCGAGCGCA
GCGAGTCAGTGAGCGAGGAAGCGGAAGAGCGCCCAATACGCAAACCGCCTCTCCCCGCGCGTTGGCCGAT
TCATTAATGCAGCTGGCACGACAGGTTTCCCGACTGGAAAGCGGGCAGTGAGCGCAACGCAATTAATACG
CGTACCGCTAGCCAGGAAGAGTTTGTAGAAACGCAAAAAGGCCATCCGTCAGGATGGCCTTCTGCTTAGT
TTGATGCCTGGCAGTTTATGGCGGGCGTCCTGCCCGCCACCCTCCGGGCCGTTGCTTCACAACGTTCAAA
TCCGCTCCCGGCGGATTTGTCCTACTCAGGAGAGCGTTCACCGACAAACAACAGATAAAACGAAAGGCCC
AGTCTTCCGACTGAGCCTTTCGTTTTATTTGATGCCTGGCAGTTCCCTACTCTCGCGTTAACGCTAGCAT
GGATGTTTTCCCAGTCACGACGTTGTAAAACGACGGCCAGTCTTAAGCTCGGGCCC
